>Addgene plasmid #71351 | csd6_4-330/pET28b(+) N-tag | addgene partial sequence | sequence record 139968 | T7 5'-TAATACGACTCACTATAGGG-3'
ACTTTAAGAAGGAGATATACCATGGGCAGCAGCCATCATCATCATCATCACAGCAGCGGCCTGGTGCCGC
GCGGCAGCCATATGGTATTACCGGCTTTATTAATGGGGTTTGTGGGATTGAATGCTAGTGATCGTTTGTT
AGAAATCATGCGCCTTTATCAAAAACAAGGCTTGGAAATGGTGGGTCAAAAGTTGGATTCTTATTTAGCA
GATAAATCTTTTTGGGCAGAAGAACTTCAAAACAAGGACACGGATTTTGGCTATTATCAAAACAAGCAGT
TTTTATTTGTGGCTAATAAATCCAAGCCCAGTTTGGAGTTTTATGAGATAGAAAATAACATGCTTAAAAA
AATCAACAGCTCTAAAGCTCTTGTAGGCTCTAAAAAGGGCGATAAGACTTTAGAGGGCGATTTGGCCACG
CCTATTGGAGTGTATCGTATCACGCAGAAATTAGAGCGCTTGGATCAATATTATGGCGTTTTGGCTTTTG
TAACGAATTACCCTAATTTGTATGATACCTTGAAAAAACGCACCGGGCATGGCATTTGGGTGCATGGAAT
GCCTTTAAATGGCGATCGGAATGAATTGAACACCAAGGGCTGTATTGCGATTGAAAACCCGCTTTTAAGC
TCTTATGACAA
