>Addgene plasmid #71351 | csd6_4-330/pET28b(+) N-tag | addgene partial sequence | sequence record 140071 | T7term 5'-GCTAGTTATTGCTCAGCGG-3'
TTGTTAGCAGCCGGATCTCAGTGGTGGTGGTGGTGGTGCTCGAGTTATTTTTCCATTATAATAGACACTT
GATTGTTTTCAATCTCTATATAGAGTTCTTTTTGAGAATTGGAGCTATAAGAGAGCTTGTTATGCTGGTA
GGCTTTATAATCTTGGTCAAACACCACATAAAACAAGCGTTTGTTCTGAGAGTTGGGGTAAGGGATCACA
TTGATAGAGGAAAAAGCGATATTCTTTTTTTCGTTTTTTGCAAACACCCTTTTTTTATACTCTTTAAAAG
CGTTAAATTTCATGCCGTCATAGCGAGTGAAATTGGGGTTATAAAAACGCATGTAGCGTTCAAAATCGCC
CCTAGCCCAGGCTTCTTTCCATTGAAAAAGGGAGCTTAAAATCATGCTCAATTCTTCTTTGGTGCTTGGG
AAAAACTTGTCTTCATAGGTGATGAGGAACGCTTTTTCGCCTTTTAACACTTTGTCATAAGAGCTTAAAA
GCGGGTTTTCAATCGCAATACAGCCCTTGGTGTTCAATTCATTCCGATCGCCATTTAAAGGCATTCCATG
CACCCAAATGCCATGCCCGGTGCGTTTTTTCAAGGTATCATACAAATTAGGGTAATTCGTTACAAAAGCC
AAAACGCCATAATATTGATCCAAGCGCTCTAATTTCTGCGTGATACGATACACTCCAATAGGCGTGGCCA
AATCGCCCTCTAAAGTCTTATCGCCCTTTTTAGAGCCTACAAGAGCTTTAGAGCTGTTGATTTT
