[The description below was written by a language model from this plasmid's Addgene catalogue record.]
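Description:
csd6_4-330/pET28b(+) N-tag is a bacterial expression plasmid built on the Novagen pET28 backbone for recombinant production of a Helicobacter pylori protein in E. coli. The backbone is recorded as about 5.3 kb and the complete plasmid as about 6.2 kb. It is selected with kanamycin and listed as low copy. No feature table accompanies the record, so the origin of replication and other backbone elements are not itemised.

The insert is a 981 bp fragment of HP0518, also called Csd6, covering residues 4–330 as indicated by the construct name. It was placed between a 5′ site recorded as "NedI" (presumably NdeI) and a 3′ XhoI site; the record does not say whether either site survived cloning. Expression is driven by the T7 promoter, so transcription depends on T7 RNA polymerase supplied by a DE3-type host, and the record names a Rosetta2(DE3)pLysS strain for protein production, with DH5alpha used for routine propagation. The protein is made with an N-terminal histidine tag contributed by the backbone, which allows purification by immobilised metal affinity chromatography.

Csd6 is a cell shape-determining protein of H. pylori, and the associated publication characterises it as the founding member of a new family of L,D-carboxypeptidases. The plasmid is therefore suited to producing purified, His-tagged Csd6 for structural and biochemical work on this enzyme. The record does not describe particular downstream assays.
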