Addgene plasmid #71351: csd6_4-330/pET28b(+) N-tag
Purpose: csd6, construct:4-330, pET28b(+) N-tag
Depositing lab: SeWon Suh. Depositing organization: Seoul National University. Publication: The Cell Shape-determining Csd6 Protein from Helicobacter pylori Constitutes a New Family of l,d-Carboxypeptidase. Kim HS, Im HN, An DR, Yoon JY, Jang JY, Mobashery S, Hesek D, Lee M, Yoo J, Cui M, Choi S, Kim C, Lee NK, Kim SJ, Kim JY, Bang G, Han BW, Lee BI, Yoon HJ, Suh SW. J Biol Chem. 2015 Oct 9;290(41):25103-17. doi: 10.1074/jbc.M115.658781. Epub 2015 Aug 25. PubMed 26306031.
Backbone
  Vector backbone: pET28(+)
  Backbone manufacturer: Novagen
  Backbone size w/o insert (bp): 5300
  Total vector size (bp): 6200
  Vector type: Bacterial Expression
Growth in bacteria
  Bacterial resistance: Kanamycin, 50 μg/mL
  Growth temperature: 37°C
  Growth strain: DH5alpha
  Growth instructions: To produce protein, transform into Rosetta2(DE3)pLysS cells.
  Copy number: Low Copy
Gene/Insert
  Gene/Insert name: HP0518 (alt name: Csd6)
  Insert size (bp): 981
  Entrez Gene: HP0518 (a.k.a. HP0518)
  Promoter: T7
  Tag / fusion protein: Histidine tag (N terminal on backbone)
  Cloning method: Restriction Enzyme; 5′ cloning site NedI (unknown if destroyed); 3′ cloning site XhoI (unknown if destroyed)
  Sequencing primers: 5′ T7 promoter; 3′ T7 terminator
Terms and licenses: Academic/Nonprofit Terms; Industry Terms: Not Available to Industry
How to cite: csd6_4-330/pET28b(+) N-tag was a gift from SeWon Suh (Addgene plasmid # 71351 ; http://n2t.net/addgene:71351 ; RRID:Addgene_71351)
